>Addgene plasmid #59283 | pLV-Enh eGFP Reporter-muEDC-IGR15 | addgene partial sequence | sequence record 95750 | pRRL5primeMCS-F 5'-tgaacggatctcgacggtat-3'
TAGTAGACATAATAGCAACAGACATACAAACTAAAGAATTACAAAAACAAATTACAAAAATTCAAAATTT
TATCGATCACGAGACTAGCCTCGAGAAGCTTGATATCGAATTCCATCACAAGTTTGTACAAAAAAGCAGG
CTTCGTATGAAGTGCCCCTTCTTGTCTTTTTTTTTGATACTTTGGATTTGGAAGTCAATTTTATTCGGTA
TTAGAATGGCTACTCCAGCTTGTTTCTTAGGAACATTTGCTTGGAAAATTGTTTTCTCTGAGAGACCCGG
GAAACAAATGGTGCTCTCACCTGAGTCCCAGGTTCAGGGCCTTCTCTGGAGGCCAACTCTTCTCAGTGAT
CCTAAGATCCTGGGTGTGCTAGGGAGCCTGCAGCGTGGAGAGTCTTCTAGGGACCTTGGGACTATCTGCC
GAGTTTGTGCCCAAGGTGGCACGGGTTCTGATGCAGACCAGAACAAACCACAGCAGCGGGTAGGGTGGGT
TTTCTTTGTTACTGTTCATGTTGGCCCAAGCCCCTCTGGGTTGTTTTGGAACAGATGTTGTGTTCTGCTC
ACCAGTGATCCCAAGATCCTGGGTGTGCTAGGGCACCTGTGGCATGGAGAGTCCTCTGGGGAACTTTGAA
TTGTAAACTCTTTAAATCA
