>Addgene plasmid #59283 | pLV-Enh eGFP Reporter-muEDC-IGR15 | addgene partial sequence | sequence record 95751 | EGFP-N 5'-CGTCGCCGTCCAGCTCGACCAG-3'
CTCACCATGGTGGCGACCGGTGCGCTCCGCGGCGTGGATGCTCCGGGGAAAGTTGCGCTCCGCGGCAGGG
ATGCTCCTGGGAAGGTTGCGCTCCGCGGCAGGGATGCTCTGGGGAAGGCTGGTCCTGGCCGAGGATCGGG
AACGCGCCGCTCGCTCTGCTTCTCTTGTCTTCGCTTGTCTCTGGATGGAACCAGATTTGGTTCTGAGTAG
CTGTCAGCGTCTGGTGACCTGCTCGCCGCCCTGCGCCTTTAAGGAGTCTTCACCGGCCCCGCCCACTCTC
CGCTGGGCCAATCAGCGAGCCGGAGGAGGCCTTGGGGCCAGGAATCTTCCAGCAGTTTCGCGTCTGGTGG
AGCTTCCCCGCCTCCCTTGAGTAATCGGAGTTGTGGGTTCCGCCCTTGTCCAGAACTCTCCAGAGGTTTC
TGGGGTTCACTGGAGAGTACGGATTCCTGAGGGGGAGGGTGTGGGGAAGTGCTGGTGCTACTAGTGACAC
TGTTGCTATGGCGACGCATTACTAAGGCCTGTGTGGAATGGACAAGAAAGATCACCTCTAGCTCGGTGTT
GTGTACAGTTTGTTGTGATTTGTGGGGTTTCGCCAACTCGCACAGTTCTGAATATGGGGGTTAAAGGC
