[The description below was written by a language model from this plasmid's Addgene catalogue record.]
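Description:
pLV-Enh eGFP Reporter-muEDC-IGR15 is a lentiviral enhancer-reporter plasmid of about 8.75 kb, built on the Brachyury-eGFP lentiviral backbone. In the parent of this series, the original Brachyury promoter was removed and replaced with the mouse Hsp68 minimal promoter. It is maintained in bacteria as a high-copy plasmid under ampicillin selection, and the recorded host is a recombination-deficient strain of the kind usually chosen to keep lentiviral repeat sequences stable. No feature table accompanies the record, so details such as the LTR configuration, packaging elements, or any mammalian selection marker are not stated.

The payload is a 783 bp mouse genomic fragment, named mLor-IGR2-3_nn79710, taken from chromosome 3 within an intergenic region of the Epidermal Differentiation Complex and identified as an enhancer. It was introduced by Gateway recombination. The depositor notes that the final plasmid therefore carries attB sites flanking the insert, not the attR sites that the available map suggests. The logic of the design is that the Hsp68 minimal promoter has little activity by itself, so eGFP expression depends on the regulatory activity of the linked candidate element. Fluorescence thus serves as a readout of enhancer function.

Because the cassette is delivered by a lentiviral vector, it can be introduced into a range of cell types, and the stated purpose is to test enhancer activity across different cell types. This construct specifically allows assessment of where and when this Epidermal Differentiation Complex intergenic element is active.
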