Addgene plasmid #59283: pLV-Enh eGFP Reporter-muEDC-IGR15
Purpose: Lentiviral GFP reporter for testing enhancer activity in different cell types. Insert is an enhancer identified in the intergenic region of the mouse Epidermal Differentiation Complex.
Depositing lab: Benjamin Yu. Depositing organization: University of California, San Diego (UCSD).
Backbone
  Vector backbone: Brachyury-eGFP
  Backbone size w/o insert (bp): 7967
  Total vector size (bp): 8750
  Modifications to backbone: Original vector is Brachyury-eGFP (Kita-Matsuo et al. 2009) with the Brachyury promoter cloned out and replaced with the minimal Hsp68 promoter from the Hsp68-lacZ-Gateway plasmid (Pennacchio et al. 2006)
  Vector type: Lentiviral
Growth in bacteria
  Bacterial resistance: Ampicillin, 100 μg/mL
  Growth temperature: 37°C
  Growth strain: Stbl3
  Copy number: High Copy
Gene/Insert
  Gene/Insert name: mLor-IGR2-3_nn79710 (alt name: mm9 chr3:91879710-91880492)
  Species: M. musculus (mouse)
  Insert size (bp): 783
  Promoter: Mu Hsp68 minimal promoter
  Cloning method: Gateway Cloning
  Sequencing primers: 5′ CGTATGAAGTGCCCCTTCTTGTC; 3′ GGCTGTATGGAAATTCTTTATTATCA
Terms and licenses: Academic/Nonprofit Terms; Industry Terms: Not Available to Industry
Depositor comments: Please note that the final plasmid sequence is post-Gateway recombination. The plasmid contains attB sites (not attR sites as the map implies).
How to cite: pLV-Enh eGFP Reporter-muEDC-IGR15 was a gift from Benjamin Yu (Addgene plasmid # 59283 ; http://n2t.net/addgene:59283 ; RRID:Addgene_59283)
